Addgene plasmid #201378: H_NLS-mutNLS V5-Twist
Purpose: Expresses Twist mutant for nucleocytoplasmic transport studies
Depositing lab: Pere Roca-Cusachs. Depositing organization: Institut de Bioenginyeria de Catalunya (IBEC). Publication: Mechanical force application to the nucleus regulates nucleocytoplasmic transport. Andreu I, Granero-Moya I, Chahare NR, Clein K, Molina-Jordan M, Beedle AEM, Elosegui-Artola A, Abenza JF, Rossetti L, Trepat X, Raveh B, Roca-Cusachs P. Nat Cell Biol. 2022 Jun;24(6):896-905. doi: 10.1038/s41556-022-00927-7. Epub 2022 Jun 9. PubMed 35681009.
Backbone
  Vector backbone: pEGFP-C3
  Vector type: Mammalian Expression
Growth in bacteria
  Bacterial resistance: Kanamycin, 50 μg/mL
  Growth temperature: 37°C
  Growth strain: DH5alpha
  Copy number: High Copy
Gene/Insert
  Gene/Insert name: Twist
  Species: M. musculus (mouse)
  Mutation: K38R K73R
  Entrez Gene: Twist1 (a.k.a. M-Twist, Pde, Ska10, Ska<m10Jus>, Twist, bHLHa38, pdt)
  Tag / fusion protein: (NLS)SV40-V5 (N terminal on insert)
  Cloning method: Ligation Independent Cloning
Terms and licenses: Academic/Nonprofit Terms; Industry Terms: Not Available to Industry
Depositor comments: Internal lab code: IG115/P669
How to cite: H_NLS-mutNLS V5-Twist was a gift from Pere Roca-Cusachs (Addgene plasmid # 201378 ; http://n2t.net/addgene:201378 ; RRID:Addgene_201378)
