[The description below was written by a language model from this plasmid's Addgene catalogue record and pLannotate feature annotations shown in this document.]
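Description:
H_NLS-mutNLS V5-Twist is a mammalian expression plasmid built on the pEGFP-C3 backbone that expresses a mutant form of mouse Twist1 for studies of nucleocytoplasmic transport. The annotated sequence (about 4.6 kb) shows the CMV enhancer and immediate-early promoter driving the Twist1 open reading frame. No EGFP feature is detected, which suggests the backbone's fluorescent protein is not retained in this construct. According to the record, the insert carries the substitutions K38R and K73R and is fused at its N terminus to an SV40 nuclear localization signal followed by a V5 epitope tag. These short elements are not called in the feature table, but there is unannotated space between the promoter and the Twist1 coding sequence where they would sit. The construct name implies that the two lysine-to-arginine changes disable Twist's own nuclear localization signals, so that import depends on the added SV40 NLS; the record does not define the "H" prefix. V5 allows detection of the protein with anti-V5 antibodies.

Downstream of Twist1 the annotation picks up short fragments of a His tag, a T7 gene 10-derived tag and a T7 terminator, apparently remnants of an earlier cloning context, followed by only a fragment of the SV40 polyadenylation signal. Whether any of the tag fragments are in frame with Twist1 is not stated. The rest is standard backbone: a high-copy ColE1/pUC-type origin for propagation in E. coli, an f1 origin, and a NeoR/KanR cassette under tandem bacterial (bla) and SV40 early promoters with an HSV TK polyadenylation signal. This cassette gives kanamycin resistance in bacteria and G418 selection in mammalian cells.

The plasmid was made for work examining how mechanical force applied to the nucleus affects nuclear transport.
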