Features (pLannotate 1.2.2; 15 found; start..end, strand, type, name):
    328..531     +  promoter       CMV promoter: human cytomegalovirus (CMV) immediate early promoter
    645..1259    +  CDS            Twist1: TWST1_MOUSE - Also known as Twist. Experimental evidence at protein level: Swiss-Prot protein existence level 1. Acts as a transcriptional regulator. Inhibits myogenesis by sequestrating E proteins, inhibiting trans-activation by MEF2, and inhibiting DNA-binding by MYOD1 through physical interaction. This interaction probably involves the basic domains of both proteins. Also represses expression of proinflammatory cytokines such as TNFA and IL1B. Regulates cranial suture patterning and fusion. Activates transcription as a heterodimer with E proteins. Regulates gene expression differentially, d
   1313..1330    +  CDS            9xHis (fragment): 9xHis affinity tag
   1340..1389    +  CDS            SET1 (fragment): solubility-enhancement tag derived from T7 phage gene 10B
   1397..1444    +  terminator     T7 terminator: transcription terminator for bacteriophage T7 RNA polymerase
   1469..1500    +  polyA_signal   SV40 poly(A) signal (fragment): SV40 polyadenylation signal
   1507..1962    -  rep_origin     f1 ori (sequence partly withheld): f1 bacteriophage origin of replication; arrow indicates direction of (+) strand synthesis
   1989..2093    +  promoter       AmpR promoter: bla
   2095..2452    +  promoter       SV40 promoter: SV40 enhancer and early promoter
   2487..3281    +  CDS            NeoR/KanR: aminoglycoside phosphotransferase from Tn5; aph(3')-II (or nptII); confers resistance to neomycin, kanamycin, and G418 (Geneticin®)
   3302..3454    +  CDS            ble (fragment): BLE_KLEPN - Experimental evidence at protein level: Swiss-Prot protein existence level 1. Binding protein with a strong affinity to the bleomycin family of antibiotics. Binds to CL990; an antimitotic-antibiotic compound. From Klebsiella pneumoniae.
   3513..3560    +  polyA_signal   HSV TK poly(A) signal: herpes simplex virus thymidine kinase polyadenylation signal (Cole and Stacy, 1985)
   3651..3667    -  polyA_signal   bGH poly(A) signal (fragment): bovine growth hormone polyadenylation signal
   3889..4477    +  rep_origin     ori: high-copy-number ColE1/pMB1/pBR322/pUC origin of replication
   4592..327     +  enhancer       CMV enhancer (across the origin): human cytomegalovirus immediate early enhancer
>Addgene plasmid #201378 | H_NLS-mutNLS V5-Twist | addgene full sequence | sequence record 400072 | Addgene NGS Result
CATAGCCCATATATGGAGTTCCGCGTTACATAACTTACGGTAAATGGCCCGCCTGGCTGACCGCCCAACG
ACCCACGCCCATTGACGTCAATAATGACGTATGTTCCCATAGTAACGCCAATAGGGACTTTCCATTGACG
TCAATGGGTGGAGTATTTACGGTAAACTGCCCACTTGGCAGTACATCAAGTGTATCATATGCCAAGTACG
CCCCCTATTGACGTCAATGACGGTAAATGGCCCGCCTGGCACTATGCCCAGTACATGACCTTATGGGACT
TTCCTACTTGGCAGTACATCTACGTATTAGTCATCGCTATTACCATGGTGATGCGGTTTTGGCAGTACAT
CAATGGGCGTGGATAGCGGTTTGACTCACGGGGATTTCCAAGTCTCCACCCCATTGACGTCAATGGGAGT
TTGTTTTGGCACCAAAATCAACGGGACTTTCCAAAATGTCGTAACAACTCCGCCCCATTGACGCAAATGG
GCGGTAGGCGTGTACGGTGGGAGGTCTATATAAGCAGAGCTGGTTTAGTGAACCGTCAGATCCGCTAGCG
CTACCGGTCGCCACCATGGGCCCAAAAAAGAAAAGAAAAGTTGGAAAGCCTATTCCTAATCCTCTTCTAG
GTCTAGATTCTACTATGCAGGACGTGTCCAGCTCGCCAGTCTCTCCGGCCGACGACAGCCTGAGCAACAG
CGAGGAGGAGCCGGACCGGCAGCAGCCGGCGAGCGGCAAGCGCGGGGCTCGCAGGAGACGCAGCAGTCGG
CGCAGCGCGGGCGGCAGCGCGGGGCCCGGCGGGGCCACGGGCGGGGGCATCGGAGGCGGCGACGAGCCAG
GCAGCCCGGCCCAGGGCAGGCGCGGCAAGAAATCTGCGGGCGGAGGCGGCGGCGGCGGCGCGGGCGGAGG
TGGTGGCGGCGGCGGCGGCAGCAGCAGCGGGGGCGGGAGCCCGCAGTCGTACGAGGAGCTGCAGACCCAG
CGGGTCATGGCTAACGTGCGGGAGCGCCAGCGCACGCAGTCGCTGAACGAGGCGTTCGCCGCCCTGCGCA
AGATCATCCCCACGCTGCCCTCGGACAAGCTGAGCAAGATTCAGACCCTCAAACTGGCGGCCAGGTACAT
CGACTTCCTGTACCAGGTCCTGCAGAGCGACGAGCTGGACTCCAAGATGGCAAGCTGCAGCTATGTGGCC
CACGAGCGGCTCAGCTACGCCTTCTCCGTCTGGAGGATGGAGGGGGCCTGGTCCATGTCCGCGTCCCACT
AGGTCGACCCGGGTATCCGTATGATGTGCCTGACTACGCATGATATCTCGAGCACCACCACCACCACCAC
TGAGATCCGGCTGCTAACAAAGCCCGAAAGGAAGCTGAGTTGGCTGCTGCCACCGCTGAGCAATAACTAG
CATAACCCCTTGGGGCCTCTAAACGGGTCTTGAGGGGTTTTTTGCTGAAAGGAGGAACTATATCCGGATG
TGGTTTGTCCAAACTCATCAATGTATCTTAACGCGTAAATTGTAAGCGTTAATATTTTGTTAAAATTCGC
GTTAAATTTTTGTTAAATCAGCTCATTTTTTAACCAATAGGCCGAAATCGGCAAAATCCCTTATAAATCA
AAAGAATAGACCGAGATAGGGT
[37 nt withheld, positions 1633-1669]
AAAGAACGTGGACTCCAACGTCAAAGG
[49 nt withheld, positions 1697-1745]
T
[91 nt withheld, positions 1747-1837]
GAACGTGGCGAGG
[112 nt withheld, positions 1851-1962]
CAGGTGGCACTTTTCGGGGAAATGTGCGCGGAACCCCTATTTGTTTATTTTTCTAAATACATTCAAATAT
GTATCCGCTCATGAGACAATAACCCTGATAAATGCTTCAATAATATTGAAAAAGGAAGAGTCCTGAGGCG
GAAAGAACCAGCTGTGGAATGTGTGTCAGTTAGGGTGTGGAAAGTCCCCAGGCTCCCCAGCAGGCAGAAG
TATGCAAAGCATGCATCTCAATTAGTCAGCAACCAGGTGTGGAAAGTCCCCAGGCTCCCCAGCAGGCAGA
AGTATGCAAAGCATGCATCTCAATTAGTCAGCAACCATAGTCCCGCCCCTAACTCCGCCCATCCCGCCCC
TAACTCCGCCCAGTTCCGCCCATTCTCCGCCCCATGGCTGACTAATTTTTTTTATTTATGCAGAGGCCGA
GGCCGCCTCGGCCCCTGAGCTATTCCAGAAGTAGTGAGGAGGCTTTTTTGGAGGCCTAGGCTTTTGCAAA
GATCGATCAAGAGACAGGATGAGGATCGTTTCGCATGATTGAACAAGATGGATTGCACGCAGGTTCTCCG
GCCGCTTGGGTGGAGAGGCTATTCGGCTATGACTGGGCACAACAGACAATCGGCTGCTCTGATGCCGCCG
TGTTCCGGCTGTCAGCGCAGGGGCGCCCGGTTCTTTTTGTCAAGACCGACCTGTCCGGTGCCCTGAATGA
ACTGCAAGACGAGGCAGCGCGGCTATCGTGGCTGGCCACGACGGGCGTTCCTTGCGCAGCTGTGCTCGAC
GTTGTCACTGAAGCGGGAAGGGACTGGCTGCTATTGGGCGAAGTGCCGGGGCAGGATCTCCTGTCATCTC
ACCTTGCTCCTGCCGAGAAAGTATCCATCATGGCTGATGCAATGCGGCGGCTGCATACGCTTGATCCGGC
TACCTGCCCATTCGACCACCAAGCGAAACATCGCATCGAGCGAGCACGTACTCGGATGGAAGCCGGTCTT
GTCGATCAGGATGATCTGGACGAAGAGCATCAGGGGCTCGCGCCAGCCGAACTGTTCGCCAGGCTCAAGG
CGAGCATGCCCGACGGCGAGGATCTCGTCGTGACCCATGGCGATGCCTGCTTGCCGAATATCATGGTGGA
AAATGGCCGCTTTTCTGGATTCATCGACTGTGGCCGGCTGGGTGTGGCGGACCGCTATCAGGACATAGCG
TTGGCTACCCGTGATATTGCTGAAGAGCTTGGCGGCGAATGGGCTGACCGCTTCCTCGTGCTTTACGGTA
TCGCCGCTCCCGATTCGCAGCGCATCGCCTTCTATCGCCTTCTTGACGAGTTCTTCTGAGCGGGACTCTG
GGGTTCGAAATGACCGACCAAGCGACGCCCAACCTGCCATCACGAGATTTCGATTCCACCGCCGCCTTCT
ATGAAAGGTTGGGCTTCGGAATCGTTTTCCGGGACGCCGGCTGGATGATCCTCCAGCGCGGGGATCTCAT
GCTGGAGTTCTTCGCCCACCCTAGGGGGAGGCTAACTGAAACACGGAAGGAGACAATACCGGAAGGAACC
CGCGCTATGACGGCAATAAAAAGACAGAATAAAACGCACGGTGTTGGGTCGTTTGTTCATAAACGCGGGG
TTCGGTCCCAGGGCTGGCACTCTGTCGATACCCCACCGAGACCCCATTGGGGCCAATACGCCCGCGTTTC
TTCCTTTTCCCCACCCCACCCCCCAAGTTCGGGTGAAGGCCCAGGGCTCGCAGCCAACGTCGGGGCGGCA
GGCCCTGCCATAGCCTCAGGTTACTCATATATACTTTAGATTGATTTAAAACTTCATTTTTAATTTAAAA
GGATCTAGGTGAAGATCCTTTTTGATAATCTCATGACCAAAATCCCTTAACGTGAGTTTTCGTTCCACTG
AGCGTCAGACCCCGTAGAAAAGATCAAAGGATCTTCTTGAGATCCTTTTTTTCTGCGCGTAATCTGCTGC
TTGCAAACAAAAAAACCACCGCTACCAGCGGTGGTTTGTTTGCCGGATCAAGAGCTACCAACTCTTTTTC
CGAAGGTAACTGGCTTCAGCAGAGCGCAGATACCAAATACTGTTCTTCTAGTGTAGCCGTAGTTAGGCCA
CCACTTCAAGAACTCTGTAGCACCGCCTACATACCTCGCTCTGCTAATCCTGTTACCAGTGGCTGCTGCC
AGTGGCGATAAGTCGTGTCTTACCGGGTTGGACTCAAGACGATAGTTACCGGATAAGGCGCAGCGGTCGG
GCTGAACGGGGGGTTCGTGCACACAGCCCAGCTTGGAGCGAACGACCTACACCGAACTGAGATACCTACA
GCGTGAGCTATGAGAAAGCGCCACGCTTCCCGAAGGGAGAAAGGCGGACAGGTATCCGGTAAGCGGCAGG
GTCGGAACAGGAGAGCGCACGAGGGAGCTTCCAGGGGGAAACGCCTGGTATCTTTATAGTCCTGTCGGGT
TTCGCCACCTCTGACTTGAGCGTCGATTTTTGTGATGCTCGTCAGGGGGGCGGAGCCTATGGAAAAACGC
CAGCAACGCGGCCTTTTTACGGTTCCTGGCCTTTTGCTGGCCTTTTGCTCACATGTTCTTTCCTGCGTTA
TCCCCTGATTCTGTGGATAACCGTATTACCGCCATGCATTAGTTATTAATAGTAATCAATTACGGGGTCA
TTAGTT
